>Addgene plasmid #234498 | pBHM2619 | addgene full sequence | sequence record 478428 | Addgene NGS Result
GAAGATCCTTTGATCTTTTCTACGGGGTCTGACGCTCAGTGGAACGAAAACTCACGTTAAGGGATTTTGG
TCATGAGATTATCAAAAAGGATCTTCACCTAGATCCTTTTAAATTAAAAATGAAGTTTTAAATCAATCTA
AAGTATATATGAGTAAACTTGGTCTGACAGTTACCAATGCTTAATCAGTGAGGCACCTATCTCAGCGATC
TGTCTATTTCGTTCATCCATAGTTGCCTGACTCCCCGTCGTGTAGATAACTACGATACGGGAGGGCTTAC
CATCTGGCCCCAGTGCTGCAATGATACCGCGAGACCCACGCTCACCGGCTCCAGATTTATCAGCAATAAA
CCAGCCAGCCGGAAGGGCCGAGCGCAGAAGTGGTCCTGCAACTTTATCCGCCTCCATCCAGTCTATTAAT
TGTTGCCGGGAAGCTAGAGTAAGTAGTTCGCCAGTTAATAGTTTGCGCAACGTTGTTGCCATTGCTACAG
GCATCGTGGTGTCACGCTCGTCGTTTGGTATGGCTTCATTCAGCTCCGGTTCCCAACGATCAAGGCGAGT
TACATGATCCCCCATGTTGTGCAAAAAAGCGGTTAGCTCCTTCGGTCCTCCGATCGTTGTCAGAAGTAAG
TTGGCCGCAGTGTTATCACTCATGGTTATGGCAGCACTGCATAATTCTCTTACTGTCATGCCATCCGTAA
GATGCTTTTCTGTGACTGGTGAGTACTCAACCAAGTCATTCTGAGAATAGTGTATGCGGCGACCGAGTTG
CTCTTGCCCGGCGTCAATACGGGATAATACCGCGCCACATAGCAGAACTTTAAAAGTGCTCATCATTGGA
AAACGTTCTTCGGGGCGAAAACTCTCAAGGATCTTACCGCTGTTGAGATCCAGTTCGATGTAACCCACTC
GTGCACCCAACTGATCTTCAGCATCTTTTACTTTCACCAGCGTTTCTGGGTGAGCAAAAACAGGAAGGCA
AAATGCCGCAAAAAAGGGAATAAGGGCGACACGGAAATGTTGAATACTCATACTCTTCCTTTTTCAATAT
TATTGAAGCATTTATCAGGGTTATTGTCTCATGAGCGGATACATATTTGAATGTATTTAGAAAAATAAAC
AAATAGGGGTTCCGCGCACATTTCCCCGAAAAGTGCCACCTGGGTCCTTTTCATCACGTGCTATAAAAAT
AATTATAATTTAAATTTTTTAATATAAATATATAAATTAAAAATAGAAAGTAAAAAAAGAAATTAAAGAA
AAAATAGTTTTTGTTTTCCGAAGATGTAAAAGACTCTAGGGGGATCGCCAACAAATACTACCTTTTATCT
TGCTCTTCCTGCTCTCAGGTATTAATGCCGAATTGTTTCATCTTGTCTGTGTAGAAGACCACACACGAAA
ATCCTGTGATTTTACATTTTACTTATCGTTAATCGAATGTATATCTATTTAATCTGCTTTTCTTGTCTAA
TAAATATATATGTAAAGTACGCTTTTTGTTGAAATTTTTTAAACCTTTGTTTATTTTTTTTTCTTCATTC
CGTAACTCTTCTACCTTCTTTATTTACTTTCTAAAATCCAAATACAAAACATAAAAATAAATAAACACAG
AGTAAATTCCCAAATTATTCCATCATTAAAAGATACGAGGCGCGTGTAAGTTACAGGCAAGCGATCCGTC
TAAGAAACCATTATTATCATGACATTAACCTATAAAAATAGGCGTATCACGAGGCCCTTTCGTCTCGCGC
GTTTCGGTGATGACGGTGAAAACCTCTGACACATGCAGCTCCCGGAGACGGTCACAGCTTGTCTGTAAGC
GGATGCCGGGAGCAGACAAGCCCGTCAGGGCGCGTCAGCGGGTGTTGGCGGGTGTCGGGGCTGGCTTAAC
TATGCGGCATCAGAGCAGATTGTACTGAGAGTGCACCATACCACCTTTTCAATTCATCATTTTTTTTTTA
TTCTTTTTTTTGATTTCGGTTTCCTTGAAATTTTTTTGATTCGGTAATCTCCGAACAGAAGGAAGAACGA
AGGAAGGAGCACAGACTTAGATTGGTATATATACGCATATGTAGTGTTGAAGAAACATGAAATTGCCCAG
TATTCTTAACCCAACTGCACAGAACAAAAACCTGCAGGAAACGAAGATAAATCATGTCGAAAGCTACATA
TAAGGAACGTGCTGCTACTCATCCTAGTCCTGTTGCTGCCAAGCTATTTAATATCATGCACGAAAAGCAA
ACAAACTTGTGTGCTTCATTGGATGTTCGTACCACCAAGGAATTACTGGAGTTAGTTGAAGCATTAGGTC
CCAAAATTTGTTTACTAAAAACACATGTGGATATCTTGACTGATTTTTCCATGGAGGGCACAGTTAAGCC
GCTAAAGGCATTATCCGCCAAGTACAATTTTTTACTCTTCGAAGACAGAAAATTTGCTGACATTGGTAAT
ACAGTCAAATTGCAGTACTCTGCGGGTGTATACAGAATAGCAGAATGGGCAGACATTACGAATGCACACG
GTGTGGTGGGCCCAGGTATTGTTAGCGGTTTGAAGCAGGCGGCAGAAGAAGTAACAAAGGAACCTAGAGG
CCTTTTGATGTTAGCAGAATTGTCATGCAAGGGCTCCCTATCTACTGGAGAATATACTAAGGGTACTGTT
GACATTGCGAAGAGCGACAAAGATTTTGTTATCGGCTTTATTGCTCAAAGAGACATGGGTGGAAGAGATG
AAGGTTACGATTGGTTGATTATGACACCCGGTGTGGGTTTAGATGACAAGGGAGACGCATTGGGTCAACA
GTATAGAACCGTGGATGATGTGGTCTCTACAGGATCTGACATTATTATTGTTGGAAGAGGACTATTTGCA
AAGGGAAGGGATGCTAAGGTAGAGGGTGAACGTTACAGAAAAGCAGGCTGGGAAGCATATTTGAGAAGAT
GCGGCCAGCAAAACTAAAAAACTGTATTATAAGTAAATGCATGTATACTAAACTCACAAATTAGAGCTTC
AATTTAATTATATCAGTTATTACCCTATGCGGTGTGAAATACCGCACAGATGCGTAAGGAGAAAATACCG
CATCAGGAAATTGTAAGCGTTAATATTTTGTTAAAATTCGCGTTAAATTTTTGTTAAATCAGCTCATTTT
TTAACCAATAGGCCGAAATCGGCAAAATCCCTTATAAATCAAAAGAATAGACCGAGATAGGGT
[37 nt withheld, positions 3214-3250]
AAAGAACGTGGACTCCAACGTCAAAGG
[49 nt withheld, positions 3278-3326]
T
[91 nt withheld, positions 3328-3418]
G
[124 nt withheld, positions 3420-3543]
CCATTCGCCATTCAGGCTGCGCAACTGTTGGGAAGGGCGATCGGTGCGGGCCTCTTCGCTATTACGCCAG
CTGGCGAAAGGGGGATGTGCTGCAAGGCGATTAAGTTGGGTAACGCCAGGGTTTTCCCAGTCACGACGTT
GTAAAACGACGGCCAGTGAATTGTAATACGACTCACTATAGGGCGAATTGGAGCTCCACCGCATGCAGGA
TTCGAGTGGCATGGTGTGCACTGAGTGTATGGTTGTCGGAGGAGAGGATGATGGTAACAACAATAGCAGC
AACGTCACTCGACGCGCGTCCGGTGTGCCACACGGGGTAACGCCGAGTCGCCGTCAGGGTCGCCGAGACC
ACTCTCACAGCGTCACCGTTGGCACCAGCTCAGCTTACAGCTTCTATCCTCCGCCAGCATCCACATACAT
CCCCTATACCGCATCCCCCACCCACTGCCCAAGGTGAGTCATCTTCCCGCCCCCTTCCCTTGCCCGCCAC
TCAGTCCTCCATCCTCCACTAATCCACCTTATCGCACCCACCGCCTATCGCACATCCGAGCACAATGCTG
GGCCTGCCAGGGGCTGCTAGATGGTGCTCTCCCCACGCTGATCTGCATGCCGGCCATTGGATCATGGGTG
CTAGGTGCTGGGTGCTGGATGTTGGATGCTGGATGCTGGGTGCACGCTTGGTCATTTCCTTCCAGGATTG
ACGGTCGCCGAGAGGACGACGTGGCGTTCGACAACGAGGGCCGATAGCACCGCATCGCCTCGACCTGCAT
CCATCTCGCCTTGTCCTTTTGGTGCAACAATCCATCCGTGCTGGTGCCACACGCATAGCTGGAAGAGATG
GATGTGCGTTGAACAGAGCTGCCGTCAGGACTTTTTGGTGCACGGACCCTATTGTCCTCCCCAATCTTCA
CCGCGTCTCCTAATATGCAGCCTCTTTGCTAATTGTCTTTTTCCATTAGTAAACTCGCCCAACATGTCTA
TGCCTCAATCCTGGGAAGAACTGGCCGCTGATAAGCGCGCCCGCCTCGCAAAAACCATCCCTGATGAATG
GAAAGTCCAGACGCTGCCTGCGGAAGACAGCGTTATTGATTTCCCAAAGAAATCGGGGATCCTTTCAGAG
GCCGAACTGAAGATCACAGAGGCCTCCGCTGCAGATCTTGTGTCCAAGCTGGCGGCCGGAGAGTTGACCT
CGGTGGAAGTTACGCTAGCATTCTGTAAACGGGCAGCAATCGCCCAGCAGTTAACAAACTGCGCCCACGA
GTTCTTCCCTGACGCCGCTCTCGCGCAGGCAAGGGAACTCGATGAATACTACGCAAAGCACAAGAGACCC
GTTGGTCCACTCCATGGCCTCCCCATCTCTCTCAAAGACCAGCTTCGAGTCAAGGGCTACGAAACATCAA
TGGGCTACATCTCATGGCTAAACAAGTACGACGAAGGGGACTCGGTTCTGACAACCATGCTCCGCAAAGC
CGGTGCCGTCTTCTACGTCAAGACCTCTGTCCCGCAGACCCTGATGGTCTGCGAGACAGTCAACAACATC
ATCGGGCGCACCGTCAACCCACGCAACAAGAACTGGTCGTGCGGCGGCAGTTCTGGTGGTGAGGGTGCGA
TCGTTGGGATTCGTGGTGGCGTCATCGGTGTAGGAACGGATATCGGTGGCTCGATTCGAGTGCCGGCCGC
GTTCAACTTCCTGTACGGTCTAAGGCCGAGTCATGGGCGGCTGCCGTATGCAAAGATGGCGAACAGCATG
GAGGGTCAGGAGACGGTGCACAGCGTTGTCGGGCCGATTACGCACTCTGTTGAGGACCTCCGCCTCTTCA
CCAAATCCGTCCTCGGTCAGGAGCCATGGAAATACGACTCCAAGGTCATCCCCATGCCCTGGCGCCAGTC
CGAGTCGGACATTATTGCCTCCAAGATCAAGAACGGCGGGCTCAATATCGGCTACTACAACTTCGACGGC
AATGTCCTTCCACACCCTCCTATCCTGCGCGGCGTGGAAACCACCGTCGCCGCACTCGCCAAAGCCGGTC
ACACCGTGACCCCGTGGACGCCATACAAGCACGATTTCGGCCACGATCTCATCTCCCATATCTACGCGGC
TGACGGCAGCGCCGACGTAATGCGCGATATCAGTGCATCCGGCGAGCCGGCGATTCCAAATATCAAAGAC
CTACTGAACCCGAACATCAAAGCTGTTAACATGAACGAGCTCTGGGACACGCATCTCCAGAAGTGGAATT
ACCAGATGGAGTACCTTGAGAAATGGCGGGAGGCTGAAGAAAAGGCCGGGAAGGAACTGGACGCCATCAT
CGCGCCGATTACGCCTACCGCTGCGGTACGGCATGACCAGTTCCGGTACTATGGGTATGCCTCTGTGATC
AACCTGCTGGATTTCACGAGCGTGGTTGTTCCGGTTACCTTTGCGGATAAGAACATCGATAAGAAGAATG
AGAGTTTCAAGGCGGTTAGTGAGCTTGATGCCCTCGTGCAGGAAGAGTATGATCCGGAGGCGTACCATGG
GGCACCGGTTGCAGTGCAGGTTATCGGACGGAGACTCAGTGAAGAGAGGACGTTGGCGATTGCAGAGGAA
GTGGGGAAGTTGCTGGGAAATGTGGTGACTCCATAGGTGAAGGCGGTAAGGGGTTAATTTTCCTTAGAGG
GTGTATATATACATATTAGAGAAGTGATACAATTTTAGCACACTGCGAATTCGAGACAGACATCGTGTCA
ATCATCTTTTTTGACATTATATGCCCATTAATCTATCTACAGACAACAATACCATCCTTCCCACCCTCAG
CAACGCCGTTGAATCCTCAGGATCTTCATGGCAACTAGTGGATCCCCCTTGCATTAGAACTAAAAACAAA
GCATGATTATTACAGTTCATTTATTTTTTAAATTGATCGGCATGCATGCAAAGTATACGTGCAAGGACAA
TGGTAACCTGCAGGTGTGACCGATAATTATAACCATTTGTTGAGAATGAAGAGGTGAGGAGAAAAACAAT
GGATGACGGGAAAAAAATAAAAAAACACTGAGACGGCGTGGACCGCCGTCTTATTTGCTTCCGTTATCCG
CCAAAGTGGAAATTGCACATACACCGGCAGGGTATACTGTTGCTAGATGCGAGATATCCTCATGCCTAGG
TTTTAGAGCTAGAAATAGCAAGTTAAAATAAGGCTAGTCCGTTATCAACTTGAAAAAGTGGCACCGAGTC
GGTGCTTTTTTATCAAGCTTATCGATACCGTCGACCTCGAGGGGGGGCCCGGTACCAGCTTTTGTTCCCT
TTAGTGAGGGTTAATTTCGAGCTTGGCGTAATCATGGTCATAGCTGTTTCCTGTGTGAAATTGTTATCCG
CTCACAATTCCACACAACATACGAGCCGGAAGCATAAAGTGTAAAGCCTGGGGTGCCTAATGAGTGAGCT
AACTCACATTAATTGCGTTGCGCTCACTGCCCGCTTTCCAGTCGGGAAACCTGTCGTGCCAGCTGCATTA
ATGAATCGGCCAACGCGCGGGGAGAGGCGGTTTGCGTATTGGGCGCTCTTCCGCTTCCTCGCTCACTGAC
TCGCTGCGCTCGGTCGTTCGGCTGCGGCGAGCGGTATCAGCTCACTCAAAGGCGGTAATACGGTTATCCA
CAGAATCAGGGGATAACGCAGGAAAGAACATGTGAGCAAAAGGCCAGCAAAAGGCCAGGAACCGTAAAAA
GGCCGCGTTGCTGGCGTTTTTCCATAGGCTCCGCCCCCCTGACGAGCATCACAAAAATCGACGCTCAAGT
CAGAGGTGGCGAAACCCGACAGGACTATAAAGATACCAGGCGTTTCCCCCTGGAAGCTCCCTCGTGCGCT
CTCCTGTTCCGACCCTGCCGCTTACCGGATACCTGTCCGCCTTTCTCCCTTCGGGAAGCGTGGCGCTTTC
TCATAGCTCACGCTGTAGGTATCTCAGTTCGGTGTAGGTCGTTCGCTCCAAGCTGGGCTGTGTGCACGAA
CCCCCCGTTCAGCCCGACCGCTGCGCCTTATCCGGTAACTATCGTCTTGAGTCCAACCCGGTAAGACACG
ACTTATCGCCACTGGCAGCAGCCACTGGTAACAGGATTAGCAGAGCGAGGTATGTAGGCGGTGCTACAGA
GTTCTTGAAGTGGTGGCCTAACTACGGCTACACTAGAAGAACAGTATTTGGTATCTGCGCTCTGCTGAAG
CCAGTTACCTTCGGAAAAAGAGTTGGTAGCTCTTGATCCGGCAAACAAACCACCGCTGGTAGCGGTGGTT
TTTTTGTTTGCAAGCAGCAGATTACGCGCAGAAAAAAAGGATCTCAA
Features (pLannotate 1.2.2; 20 found; start..end, strand, type, name):
    171..1031    -  CDS            AmpR: β-lactamase; bla; confers resistance to ampicillin, carbenicillin, and related antibiotics
   1032..1136    -  promoter       AmpR promoter: bla
   1173..1676    +  misc_feature   CEN/ARS: S. cerevisiae CEN6 centromere fused to an autonomously replicating sequence
   1744..1779    +  CDS            rop (fragment): Rop protein, which maintains plasmids at low copy number; rop
   1881..1930    +  misc_feature   bom (fragment): basis of mobility region from pBR322
   1938..2153    +  promoter       URA3 promoter: S. cerevisiae URA3
   2154..2957    +  CDS            URA3: orotidine-5'-phosphate decarboxylase, required for uracil biosynthesis; S. cerevisiae URA3; yeast auxotrophic marker, counterselectable with 5-fluoroorotic acid (5-FOA)
   3036..3087    +  misc_feature   bom (fragment): basis of mobility region from pBR322
   3115..3543    -  rep_origin     f1 ori (sequence partly withheld): f1 bacteriophage origin of replication; arrow indicates direction of (+) strand synthesis
   3547..3704    -  CDS            lacZα (fragment): LacZα fragment of β-galactosidase; lacZ fragment
   3707..3725    +  promoter       T7 promoter: promoter for bacteriophage T7 RNA polymerase
   4523..6169    +  CDS            amdS: acetamidase from Aspergillus nidulans; amdS; confers ability to process acetamide for selection in fungal cells
   6693..6768    +  misc_RNA       gRNA scaffold: guide RNA scaffold for the Streptococcus pyogenes CRISPR/Cas9 system
   6774..6819    +  misc_feature   MCS (fragment): pBluescript multiple cloning site
   6831..6849    -  promoter       T3 promoter: promoter for bacteriophage T3 RNA polymerase
   6894..6910    -  protein_bind   lac operator: The lac repressor binds to the lac operator to inhibit transcription in E. coli. This inhibition can be relieved by adding lactose or isopropyl-β-D-thiogalactopyranoside (IPTG). lac repressor encoded by lacI
   6918..6948    -  promoter       lac promoter: promoter for the E. coli lac operon
   6963..6984    -  protein_bind   CAP binding site: CAP binding activates transcription in the presence of cAMP. E. coli catabolite activator protein
   6997..7089    -  CDS            lacI (fragment): lac repressor; lacI; The lac repressor binds to the lac operator to inhibit transcription in E. coli. This inhibition can be relieved by adding lactose or isopropyl-β-D-thiogalactopyranoside (IPTG).
   7272..7860    -  rep_origin     ori: high-copy-number ColE1/pMB1/pBR322/pUC origin of replication
