[The description below was written by a language model from this plasmid's Addgene catalogue record and pLannotate feature annotations shown in this document.]
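Description:
pBHM2619 is a 7,860 bp CRISPR guide-RNA template plasmid built on the pRS316 yeast–E. coli shuttle backbone and designed for genome engineering in the human fungal pathogen Cryptococcus neoformans. It is maintained in E. coli through a high-copy ColE1/pUC-type origin with ampicillin resistance (AmpR under its own bla promoter). It keeps the standard pRS316 elements: a CEN6/ARS centromeric replicon and the URA3 auxotrophic marker, which is counterselectable with 5-FOA, for maintenance in Saccharomyces cerevisiae. An f1 origin and the pBluescript-derived lacZα/MCS region, flanked by T7 and T3 promoters, are also present.

The roughly 3 kb insert sits in the polylinker region, between the T7 and T3 promoters. It combines two modules. The first is the Aspergillus nidulans amdS gene, which encodes acetamidase and allows fungal transformants to be selected by their ability to use acetamide. The regulatory sequences driving amdS are not annotated in the feature table or named in the record. The second module is an sgRNA expression cassette. According to the catalogue entry it uses a C. neoformans U6 promoter (CnU6), which was not detected by automated annotation but presumably lies in the unannotated interval upstream of the Streptococcus pyogenes Cas9 gRNA scaffold. The cassette is described as "empty," meaning no targeting spacer is present. The plasmid therefore serves as a parent construct into which a user-chosen spacer sequence is introduced to make a locus-specific guide linked to the amdS marker. No Cas9 gene is annotated, so the nuclease must be supplied separately. The associated work concerns highly efficient homology-dependent genome editing in C. neoformans.
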