Addgene plasmid #234498: pBHM2619
Purpose: amdS-CnU6-empty sgRNA
Depositing lab: Hiten Madhani. Depositing organization: University of California, San Francisco (UCSF). Publication: Near 100% efficient homology-dependent genome engineering in the human fungal pathogen Cryptococcus neoformans. Nalley MJ, Banerjee S, Huang MY, Madhani HD. G3 (Bethesda). 2025 Aug 6;15(8):jkaf118. doi: 10.1093/g3journal/jkaf118. PubMed 40460280.
Backbone
  Vector backbone: pRS316
  Backbone size w/o insert (bp): 4887
  Total vector size (bp): 7860
  Vector type: Bacterial Expression, Yeast Expression, CRISPR
  Selectable markers: URA3 ; acetamidase
Growth in bacteria
  Bacterial resistance: Ampicillin, 100 μg/mL
  Growth temperature: 37°C
  Growth strain: DH5alpha
  Copy number: High Copy
Gene/Insert
  Gene/Insert name: amdS-PCnU6-sgRNA_scaffold
  Insert size (bp): 3025
Terms and licenses: Academic/Nonprofit Terms; Industry Terms: Not Available to Industry
Depositor comments: Please visit https://doi.org/10.1101/2025.02.14.638277 for bioRxiv preprint.
How to cite: pBHM2619 was a gift from Hiten Madhani (Addgene plasmid # 234498 ; http://n2t.net/addgene:234498 ; RRID:Addgene_234498)
